>Addgene plasmid #76912 | RIPK2 gRNA (BRDN0001146369) | addgene full sequence | sequence record 186748 | Addgene Assembled Sequence
CCCGGGTGCAAAGATGGATAAAGTTTTAAACAGAGAGGAATCTTTGCAGCTAATGGACCTTCTAGGTCTT
GAAAGGAGTGGGAATTGGCTCCGGTGCCCGTCAGTGGGCAGAGCGCACATCGCCCACAGTCCCCGAGAAG
TTGGGGGGAGGGGTCGGCAATTGATCCGGTGCCTAGAGAAGGTGGCGCGGGGTAAACTGGGAAAGTGATG
TCGTGTACTGGCTCCGCCTTTTTCCCGAGGGTGGGGGAGAACCGTATATAAGTGCAGTAGTCGCCGTGAA
CGTTCTTTTTCGCAACGGGTTTGCCGCCAGAACACAGGTAAGTGCCGTGTGTGGTTCCCGCGGGCCTGGC
CTCTTTACGGGTTATGGCCCTTGCGTGCCTTGAATTACTTCCACCTGGCTGCAGTACGTGATTCTTGATC
CCGAGCTTCGGGTTGGAAGTGGGTGGGAGAGTTCGAGGCCTTGCGCTTAAGGAGCCCCTTCGCCTCGTGC
TTGAGTTGAGGCCTGGCCTGGGCGCTGGGGCCGCCGCGTGCGAATCTGGTGGCACCTTCGCGCCTGTCTC
GCTGCTTTCGATAAGTCTCTAGCCATTTAAAATTTTTGATGACCTGCTGCGACGCTTTTTTTCTGGCAAG
ATAGTCTTGTAAATGCGGGCCAAGATCTGCACACTGGTATTTCGGTTTTTGGGGCCGCGGGCGGCGACGG
GGCCCGTGCGTCCCAGCGCACATGTTCGGCGAGGCGGGGCCTGCGAGCGCGGCCACCGAGAATCGGACGG
GGGTAGTCTCAAGCTGGCCGGCCTGCTCTGGTGCCTGGCCTCGCGCCGCCGTGTATCGCCCCGCCCTGGG
CGGCAAGGCTGGCCCGGTCGGCACCAGTTGCGTGAGCGGAAAGATGGCCGCTTCCCGGCCCTGCTGCAGG
GAGCTCAAAATGGAGGACGCGGCGCTCGGGAGAGCGGGCGGGTGAGTCACCCACACAAAGGAAAAGGGCC
TTTCCGTCCTCAGCCGTCGCTTCATGTGACTCCACGGAGTACCGGGCGCCGTCCAGGCACCTCGATTAGT
TCTCGAGCTTTTGGAGTACGTCGTCTTTAGGTTGGGGGGAGGGGTTTTATGCGATGGAGTTTCCCCACAC
TGAGTGGGTGGAGACTGAAGTTAGGCCAGCTTGGCACTTGATGTAATTCTCCTTGGAATTTGCCCTTTTT
GAGTTTGGATCTTGGTTCATTCTCAAGCCTCAGACAGTGGTTCAAAGTTTTTTTCTTCCATTTCAGGTGT
CGTGACGTACGGCCACCATGACCGAGTACAAGCCCACGGTGCGCCTCGCCACCCGCGACGACGTCCCCAG
GGCCGTACGCACCCTCGCCGCCGCGTTCGCCGACTACCCCGCCACGCGCCACACCGTCGATCCGGACCGC
CACATCGAGCGGGTCACCGAGCTGCAAGAACTCTTCCTCACGCGCGTCGGGCTCGACATCGGCAAGGTGT
GGGTCGCGGACGACGGCGCCGCCGTGGCGGTCTGGACCACGCCGGAGAGCGTCGAAGCGGGGGCGGTGTT
CGCCGAGATCGGCCCGCGCATGGCCGAGTTGAGCGGTTCCCGGCTGGCCGCGCAGCAACAGATGGAAGGC
CTCCTGGCGCCGCACCGGCCCAAGGAGCCCGCGTGGTTCCTGGCCACCGTCGGAGTCTCGCCCGACCACC
AGGGCAAGGGTCTGGGCAGCGCCGTCGTGCTCCCCGGAGTGGAGGCGGCCGAGCGCGCCGGGGTGCCCGC
CTTCCTGGAGACCTCCGCGCCCCGCAACCTCCCCTTCTACGAGCGGCTCGGCTTCACCGTCACCGCCGAC
GTCGAGGTGCCCGAAGGACCGCGCACCTGGTGCATGACCCGCAAGCCCGGTGCCTGAACGCGTTAAGTCG
ACAATCAACCTCTGGATTACAAAATTTGTGAAAGATTGACTGGTATTCTTAACTATGTTGCTCCTTTTAC
GCTATGTGGATACGCTGCTTTAATGCCTTTGTATCATGCTATTGCTTCCCGTATGGCTTTCATTTTCTCC
TCCTTGTATAAATCCTGGTTGCTGTCTCTTTATGAGGAGTTGTGGCCCGTTGTCAGGCAACGTGGCGTGG
TGTGCACTGTGTTTGCTGACGCAACCCCCACTGGTTGGGGCATTGCCACCACCTGTCAGCTCCTTTCCGG
GACTTTCGCTTTCCCCCTCCCTATTGCCACGGCGGAACTCATCGCCGCCTGCCTTGCCCGCTGCTGGACA
GGGGCTCGGCTGTTGGGCACTGACAATTCCGTGGTGTTGTCGGGGAAATCATCGTCCTTTCCTTGGCTGC
TCGCCTGTGTTGCCACCTGGATTCTGCGCGGGACGTCCTTCTGCTACGTCCCTTCGGCCCTCAATCCAGC
GGACCTTCCTTCCCGCGGCCTGCTGCCGGCTCTGCGGCCTCTTCCGCGTCTTCGCCTTCGCCCTCAGACG
AGTCGGATCTCCCTTTGGGCCGCCTCCCCGCGTCGACTTTAAGACCAATGACTTACAAGGCAGCTGTAGA
TCTTAGCCACTTTTTAAAAGAAAAGGGGGGACTGGAAGGGCTAATTCACTCCCAACGAAGACAAGATCTG
CTTTTTGCTTGTACTGGGTCTCTCTGGTTAGACCAGATCTGAGCCTGGGAGCTCTCTGGCTAACTAGGGA
ACCCACTGCTTAAGCCTCAATAAAGCTTGCCTTGAGTGCTTCAAGTAGTGTGTGCCCGTCTGTTGTGTGA
CTCTGGTAACTAGAGATCCCTCAGACCCTTTTAGTCAGTGTGGAAAATCTCTAGCAGTACGTATAGTAGT
TCATGTCATCTTATTATTCAGTATTTATAACTTGCAAAGAAATGAATATCAGAGAGTGAGAGGAACTTGT
TTATTGCAGCTTATAATGGTTACAAATAAAGCAATAGCATCACAAATTTCACAAATAAAGCATTTTTTTC
ACTGCATTCTAGTTGTGGTTTGTCCAAACTCATCAATGTATCTTATCATGTCTGGCTCTAGCTATCCCGC
CCCTAACTCCGCCCATCCCGCCCCTAACTCCGCCCAGTTCCGCCCATTCTCCGCCCCATGGCTGACTAAT
TTTTTTTATTTATGCAGAGGCCGAGGCCGCCTCGGCCTCTGAGCTATTCCAGAAGTAGTGAGGAGGCTTT
TTTGGAGGCCTAGGGACGTACCCAATTCGCCCTATAGTGAGTCGTATTACGCGCGCTCACTGGCCGTCGT
TTTACAACGTCGTGACTGGGAAAACCCTGGCGTTACCCAACTTAATCGCCTTGCAGCACATCCCCCTTTC
GCCAGCTGGCGTAATAGCGAAGAGGCCCGCACCGATCGCCCTTCCCAACAGTTGCGCAGCCTGAATGGCG
AATGGG
[124 nt withheld, positions 3367-3490]
C
[91 nt withheld, positions 3492-3582]
A
[49 nt withheld, positions 3584-3632]
CCTTTGACGTTGGAGTCCACGTTCTTT
[37 nt withheld, positions 3660-3696]
ACCCTATCTCGGTCTATTCTTTTGATTTATAAGGGATTTTGCCGATTTCGGCCTATTGGTTAAAAAATGA
GCTGATTTAACAAAAATTTAACGCGAATTTTAACAAAATATTAACGCTTACAATTTAGGTGGCACTTTTC
GGGGAAATGTGCGCGGAACCCCTATTTGTTTATTTTTCTAAATACATTCAAATATGTATCCGCTCATGAG
ACAATAACCCTGATAAATGCTTCAATAATATTGAAAAAGGAAGAGTATGAGTATTCAACATTTCCGTGTC
GCCCTTATTCCCTTTTTTGCGGCATTTTGCCTTCCTGTTTTTGCTCACCCAGAAACGCTGGTGAAAGTAA
AAGATGCTGAAGATCAGTTGGGTGCACGAGTGGGTTACATCGAACTGGATCTCAACAGCGGTAAGATCCT
TGAGAGTTTTCGCCCCGAAGAACGTTTTCCAATGATGAGCACTTTTAAAGTTCTGCTATGTGGCGCGGTA
TTATCCCGTATTGACGCCGGGCAAGAGCAACTCGGTCGCCGCATACACTATTCTCAGAATGACTTGGTTG
AGTACTCACCAGTCACAGAAAAGCATCTTACGGATGGCATGACAGTAAGAGAATTATGCAGTGCTGCCAT
AACCATGAGTGATAACACTGCGGCCAACTTACTTCTGACAACGATCGGAGGACCGAAGGAGCTAACCGCT
TTTTTGCACAACATGGGGGATCATGTAACTCGCCTTGATCGTTGGGAACCGGAGCTGAATGAAGCCATAC
CAAACGACGAGCGTGACACCACGATGCCTGTAGCAATGGCAACAACGTTGCGCAAACTATTAACTGGCGA
ACTACTTACTCTAGCTTCCCGGCAACAATTAATAGACTGGATGGAGGCGGATAAAGTTGCAGGACCACTT
CTGCGCTCGGCCCTTCCGGCTGGCTGGTTTATTGCTGATAAATCTGGAGCCGGTGAGCGTGGGTCTCGCG
GTATCATTGCAGCACTGGGGCCAGATGGTAAGCCCTCCCGTATCGTAGTTATCTACACGACGGGGAGTCA
GGCAACTATGGATGAACGAAATAGACAGATCGCTGAGATAGGTGCCTCACTGATTAAGCATTGGTAACTG
TCAGACCAAGTTTACTCATATATACTTTAGATTGATTTAAAACTTCATTTTTAATTTAAAAGGATCTAGG
TGAAGATCCTTTTTGATAATCTCATGACCAAAATCCCTTAACGTGAGTTTTCGTTCCACTGAGCGTCAGA
CCCCGTAGAAAAGATCAAAGGATCTTCTTGAGATCCTTTTTTTCTGCGCGTAATCTGCTGCTTGCAAACA
AAAAAACCACCGCTACCAGCGGTGGTTTGTTTGCCGGATCAAGAGCTACCAACTCTTTTTCCGAAGGTAA
CTGGCTTCAGCAGAGCGCAGATACCAAATACTGTTCTTCTAGTGTAGCCGTAGTTAGGCCACCACTTCAA
GAACTCTGTAGCACCGCCTACATACCTCGCTCTGCTAATCCTGTTACCAGTGGCTGCTGCCAGTGGCGAT
AAGTCGTGTCTTACCGGGTTGGACTCAAGACGATAGTTACCGGATAAGGCGCAGCGGTCGGGCTGAACGG
GGGGTTCGTGCACACAGCCCAGCTTGGAGCGAACGACCTACACCGAACTGAGATACCTACAGCGTGAGCT
ATGAGAAAGCGCCACGCTTCCCGAAGGGAGAAAGGCGGACAGGTATCCGGTAAGCGGCAGGGTCGGAACA
GGAGAGCGCACGAGGGAGCTTCCAGGGGGAAACGCCTGGTATCTTTATAGTCCTGTCGGGTTTCGCCACC
TCTGACTTGAGCGTCGATTTTTGTGATGCTCGTCAGGGGGGCGGAGCCTATGGAAAAACGCCAGCAACGC
GGCCTTTTTACGGTTCCTGGCCTTTTGCTGGCCTTTTGCTCACATGTTCTTTCCTGCGTTATCCCCTGAT
TCTGTGGATAACCGTATTACCGCCTTTGAGTGAGCTGATACCGCTCGCCGCAGCCGAACGACCGAGCGCA
GCGAGTCAGTGAGCGAGGAAGCGGAAGAGCGCCCAATACGCAAACCGCCTCTCCCCGCGCGTTGGCCGAT
TCATTAATGCAGCTGGCACGACAGGTTTCCCGACTGGAAAGCGGGCAGTGAGCGCAACGCAATTAATGTG
AGTTAGCTCACTCATTAGGCACCCCAGGCTTTACACTTTATGCTTCCGGCTCGTATGTTGTGTGGAATTG
TGAGCGGATAACAATTTCACACAGGAAACAGCTATGACCATGATTACGCCAAGCGCGCAATTAACCCTCA
CTAAAGGGAACAAAAGCTGGAGCTGCAAGCTTAATGTAGTCTTATGCAATACTCTTGTAGTCTTGCAACA
TGGTAACGATGAGTTAGCAACATGCCTTACAAGGAGAGAAAAAGCACCGTGCATGCCGATTGGTGGAAGT
AAGGTGGTACGATCGTGCCTTATTAGGAAGGCAACAGACGGGTCTGACATGGATTGGACGAACCACTGAA
TTGCCGCATTGCAGAGATATTGTATTTAAGTGCCTAGCTCGATACATAAACGGGTCTCTCTGGTTAGACC
AGATCTGAGCCTGGGAGCTCTCTGGCTAACTAGGGAACCCACTGCTTAAGCCTCAATAAAGCTTGCCTTG
AGTGCTTCAAGTAGTGTGTGCCCGTCTGTTGTGTGACTCTGGTAACTAGAGATCCCTCAGACCCTTTTAG
TCAGTGTGGAAAATCTCTAGCAGTGGCGCCCGAACAGGGACTTGAAAGCGAAAGGGAAACCAGAGGAGCT
CTCTCGACGCAGGACTCGGCTTGCTGAAGCGCGCACGGCAAGAGGCGAGGGGCGGCGACTGGTGAGTACG
CCAAAAATTTTGACTAGCGGAGGCTAGAAGGAGAGAGATGGGTGCGAGAGCGTCAGTATTAAGCGGGGGA
GAATTAGATCGCGATGGGAAAAAATTCGGTTAAGGCCAGGGGGAAAGAAAAAATATAAATTAAAACATAT
AGTATGGGCAAGCAGGGAGCTAGAACGATTCGCAGTTAATCCTGGCCTGTTAGAAACATCAGAAGGCTGT
AGACAAATACTGGGACAGCTACAACCATCCCTTCAGACAGGATCAGAAGAACTTAGATCATTATATAATA
CAGTAGCAACCCTCTATTGTGTGCATCAAAGGATAGAGATAAAAGACACCAAGGAAGCTTTAGACAAGAT
AGAGGAAGAGCAAAACAAAAGTAAGACCACCGCACAGCAAGCGGCCGCTGATCTTCAGACCTGGAGGAGG
AGATATGAGGGACAATTGGAGAAGTGAATTATATAAATATAAAGTAGTAAAAATTGAACCATTAGGAGTA
GCACCCACCAAGGCAAAGAGAAGAGTGGTGCAGAGAGAAAAAAGAGCAGTGGGAATAGGAGCTTTGTTCC
TTGGGTTCTTGGGAGCAGCAGGAAGCACTATGGGCGCAGCGTCAATGACGCTGACGGTACAGGCCAGACA
ATTATTGTCTGGTATAGTGCAGCAGCAGAACAATTTGCTGAGGGCTATTGAGGCGCAACAGCATCTGTTG
CAACTCACAGTCTGGGGCATCAAGCAGCTCCAGGCAAGAATCCTGGCTGTGGAAAGATACCTAAAGGATC
AACAGCTCCTGGGGATTTGGGGTTGCTCTGGAAAACTCATTTGCACCACTGCTGTGCCTTGGAATGCTAG
TTGGAGTAATAAATCTCTGGAACAGATTTGGAATCACACGACCTGGATGGAGTGGGACAGAGAAATTAAC
AATTACACAAGCTTAATACACTCCTTAATTGAAGAATCGCAAAACCAGCAAGAAAAGAATGAACAAGAAT
TATTGGAATTAGATAAATGGGCAAGTTTGTGGAATTGGTTTAACATAACAAATTGGCTGTGGTATATAAA
ATTATTCATAATGATAGTAGGAGGCTTGGTAGGTTTAAGAATAGTTTTTGCTGTACTTTCTATAGTGAAT
AGAGTTAGGCAGGGATATTCACCATTATCGTTTCAGACCCACCTCCCAACCCCGAGGGGACCCAGAGAGG
GCCTATTTCCCATGATTCCTTCATATTTGCATATACGATACAAGGCTGTTAGAGAGATAATTAGAATTAA
TTTGACTGTAAACACAAAGATATTAGTACAAAATACGTGACGTAGAAAGTAATAATTTCTTGGGTAGTTT
GCAGTTTTAAAATTATGTTTTAAAATGGACTATCATATGCTTACCGTAACTTGAAAGTATTTCGATTTCT
TGGCTTTATATATCTTGTGGAAAGGACGAAACACCGTGTAAATCATGGTCCACAAGGTTTTAGAGCTAGA
AATAGCAAGTTAAAATAAGGCTAGTCCGTTATCAACTTGAAAAAGTGGCACCGAGTCGGTGCTTTTTTAA
GCTTGGCGTAACTAGATCTTGAGACAAATGGCAGTATTCATCCACAATTTTAAAAGAAAAGGGGGGATTG
GGGGGTACAGTGCAGGGGAAAGAATAGTAGACATAATAGCAACAGACATACAAACTAAAGAATTACAAAA
ACAAATTACAAAAATTCAAAATTTTCGGGTTTATTACAGGGACAGCAGAGATCCACTTTGGCGCCGGCTC
GAGGGGG
Features (pLannotate 1.2.2; 29 found; start..end, strand, type, name):
     14..80      +  CDS            small t antigen (fragment): SV40 (simian virus 40) small t antigen
    106..317     +  promoter       EF-1α core promoter: core promoter for human elongation factor EF-1α
    318..1256    +  intron         EF-1α intron A: intron upstream of the start codon of human EF-1α
   1278..1877    +  CDS            PuroR (fragment): puromycin N-acetyltransferase; pac from Streptomyces; confers resistance to puromycin
   1893..2481    +  misc_feature   WPRE: woodchuck hepatitis virus posttranscriptional regulatory element
   2532..2551    +  misc_feature   cPPT/CTS (fragment): central polypurine tract and central termination sequence of HIV-1
   2553..2786    +  LTR            3' LTR (ΔU3): self-inactivating 3' long terminal repeat (LTR) from HIV-1
   2864..2985    +  polyA_signal   SV40 poly(A) signal: SV40 polyadenylation signal
   3025..3160    +  rep_origin     SV40 ori: SV40 origin of replication
   3181..3199    -  promoter       T7 promoter: promoter for bacteriophage T7 RNA polymerase
   3207..3362    +  CDS            lacZα (fragment): LacZα fragment of β-galactosidase; lacZ fragment
   3367..3795    +  rep_origin     f1 ori (sequence partly withheld): f1 bacteriophage origin of replication; arrow indicates direction of (+) strand synthesis
   3848..3952    +  promoter       AmpR promoter: bla
   3953..4813    +  CDS            AmpR: β-lactamase; bla; confers resistance to ampicillin, carbenicillin, and related antibiotics
   4984..5572    +  rep_origin     ori: high-copy-number ColE1/pMB1/pBR322/pUC origin of replication
   5755..5847    +  CDS            lacI (fragment): lac repressor; lacI; The lac repressor binds to the lac operator to inhibit transcription in E. coli. This inhibition can be relieved by adding lactose or isopropyl-β-D-thiogalactopyranoside (IPTG).
   5860..5881    +  protein_bind   CAP binding site: CAP binding activates transcription in the presence of cAMP. E. coli catabolite activator protein
   5896..5926    +  promoter       lac promoter: promoter for the E. coli lac operon
   5934..5950    +  protein_bind   lac operator: The lac repressor binds to the lac operator to inhibit transcription in E. coli. This inhibition can be relieved by adding lactose or isopropyl-β-D-thiogalactopyranoside (IPTG). lac repressor encoded by lacI
   5995..6013    +  promoter       T3 promoter: promoter for bacteriophage T3 RNA polymerase
   6041..6267    +  promoter       RSV promoter: Rous sarcoma virus enhancer/promoter
   6268..6448    +  LTR            5' LTR (truncated): truncated 5' long terminal repeat (LTR) from HIV-1
   6495..6620    +  misc_feature   HIV-1 Ψ: packaging signal of human immunodeficiency virus type 1
   6604..6967    +  CDS            HIV-1 gag (fragment): gag protein from human immunodeficiency virus 1; gag
   7113..7346    +  misc_feature   RRE: The Rev response element (RRE) of HIV-1 allows for Rev-dependent mRNA export from the nucleus to the cytoplasm.
   7723..7749    +  CDS            Rev (fragment): human immunodeficiency virus 1 (HIV-1) Rev protein; rev; enhances nuclear export of unspliced and incompletely spliced viral mRNAs
   7753..7993    +  promoter       U6 promoter: RNA polymerase III promoter for human U6 snRNA
   8023..8098    +  misc_RNA       gRNA scaffold: guide RNA scaffold for the Streptococcus pyogenes CRISPR/Cas9 system
   8154..8271    +  misc_feature   cPPT/CTS: central polypurine tract and central termination sequence of HIV-1
