[The description below was written by a language model from this plasmid's Addgene catalogue record and pLannotate feature annotations shown in this document.]
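Description:
RIPK2 gRNA (BRDN0001146369) is a third-generation lentiviral CRISPR guide plasmid built on the lentiGuide-Puro backbone and designed to deliver a single guide RNA against human RIPK2 (also known as RICK, RIP2 or CARD3), with the guide designed against the NM_003821.5 reference transcript. In bacteria it is maintained as a high-copy plasmid through a ColE1/pUC-type origin and selected with ampicillin via the β-lactamase gene. An f1 origin, an SV40 origin and poly(A) signal, and lac, T3 and T7 promoter remnants are also annotated in the backbone.

The viral genome is transcribed from an RSV promoter fused to a truncated HIV-1 5' LTR, making production Tat-independent. It carries the Ψ packaging signal, a partial gag sequence, the Rev response element for nuclear export of the genomic RNA, a cPPT/CTS, and a self-inactivating ΔU3 3' LTR. Within this frame, a human U6 RNA polymerase III promoter drives the RIPK2-specific spacer, which sits in the gap just upstream of the Streptococcus pyogenes Cas9 gRNA scaffold. A separate cassette uses the EF-1α core promoter with its intron A to express puromycin N-acetyltransferase, followed by a WPRE to enhance transcript expression, so transduced mammalian cells can be selected with puromycin.

The plasmid does not encode Cas9 and is meant to be used with a separate Cas9 lentiviral vector or in cells that already express Cas9. It corresponds to a guide from a human kinome gRNA collection associated with work on optimised sgRNA design, and it is suited to knocking out RIPK2 in human cells.
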