Addgene plasmid #76912: RIPK2 gRNA (BRDN0001146369)
Purpose: 3rd generation lentiviral gRNA plasmid targeting human RIPK2
Depositing lab: John Doench & David Root. Depositing organization: Broad Institute. Publication: Optimized sgRNA design to maximize activity and minimize off-target effects of CRISPR-Cas9. Doench JG, Fusi N, Sullender M, Hegde M, Vaimberg EW, Donovan KF, Smith I, Tothova Z, Wilen C, Orchard R, Virgin HW, Listgarten J, Root DE. Nat Biotechnol. 2016 Jan 18. doi: 10.1038/nbt.3437. PubMed 26780180.
Backbone
  Vector backbone: lentiGuide-Puro
  Backbone manufacturer: Zhang Lab (Addgene plasmid # 52963)
  Vector type: Mammalian Expression, Lentiviral, CRISPR
  Selectable markers: Puromycin
Growth in bacteria
  Bacterial resistance: Ampicillin, 100 μg/mL
  Growth temperature: 37°C
  Growth strain: DH5alpha
  Copy number: High Copy
Gene/Insert
  Gene/Insert name: RIPK2 (alt names: RIPK2; NM_003821.5)
  gRNA/shRNA sequence: TGTAAATCATGGTCCACAAG
  Species: H. sapiens (human)
  Entrez Gene: RIPK2 (a.k.a. CARD3, CARDIAK, CCK, GIG30, RICK, RIP2)
  Promoter: hU6
  Cloning method: Unknown
  Sequencing primers: 5′ U6-F; 3′ pS2-R
Terms and licenses: Academic/Nonprofit Terms; Industry Terms: Not Available to Industry
Depositor comments: The gRNA was designed to target the following Genbank reference sequence(s): NM_003821.5. Note that this plasmid does NOT contain Cas9. It should be used in conjunction with lentiCas9-Blast (Addgene #52962) or otherwise with cell lines already expressing Cas9. Browse the full kinome gRNA library at http://www.addgene.org/pooled-library/broadgpp-human-kinome/ or visit http://www.broadinstitute.org/rnai/public/ for detailed protocols and information.
How to cite: RIPK2 gRNA (BRDN0001146369) was a gift from John Doench & David Root (Addgene plasmid # 76912 ; http://n2t.net/addgene:76912 ; RRID:Addgene_76912)
