>Addgene plasmid #76912 | RIPK2 gRNA (BRDN0001146369) | depositor partial sequence | sequence record 144372 | Target Sequence
TGTAAATCATGGTCCACAAG
