>Addgene plasmid #76912 | RIPK2 gRNA (BRDN0001146369) | addgene partial sequence | sequence record 186747 | hU6-F
TAGAAAGTAATAATTTCTTGGGTAGTTTGCAGTTTTAAAATTATGTTTTAAAATGGACTATCATATGCTT
ACCGTAACTTGAAAGTATTTCGATTTCTTGGCTTTATATATCTTGTGGAAAGGACGAAACACCGTGTAAA
TCATGGTCCACAAGGTTTTAGAGCTAGAAATAGCAAGTTAAAATAAGGCTAGTCCGTTATCAACTTGAAA
AAGTGGCACCGAGTCGGTGCTTTTTTAAGCTTGGCGTAACTAGATCTTGAGACAAATGGCAGTATTCATC
CACAATTTTAAAAGAAAAGGGGGGATTGGGGGGTACAGTGCAGGGGAAAGAATAGTAGACATAATAGCAA
CAGACATACAAACTAAAGAATTACAAAAACAAATTACAAAAATTCAAAATTTTCGGGTTTATTACAGGGA
CAGCAGAGATCCACTTTGGCGCCGGCTCGAGGGGGCCCGGGTGCAAAGATGGATAAAGTTTTAAACAGAG
AGGAATCTTTGCAGCTAATGGACCTTCTAGGTCTTGAAAGGAGTGGGAATTGGCTCCGGTGCCCGTCAGT
GGGCAGAGCG
